>Addgene plasmid #131329 | EZH2-Promoter-gRNA | addgene full sequence | sequence record 273950 | Addgene NGS Result
AATCAGAGCGGCGCGCTCCGAAAGTTTCCTTTTATGGCGAGGCGGCGGCGGCGGCGGCCCTATAAAAAGC
GAAGCGCGCGGCGGGCGGGAGTCGCTGCGCGCTGCCTTCGCCCCGTGCCCCGCTCCGCCGCCGCCTCGCG
CCGCCCGCCCCGGCTCTGACTGACCGCGTTACTCCCACAGGTGAGCGGGCGGGACGGCCCTTCTCCTCCG
GGCTGTAATTAGCTGAGCAAGAGGTAAGGGTTTAAGGGATGGTTGGTTGGTGGGGTATTAATGTTTAATT
ACCTGGAGCACCTGCCTGAAATCACTTTTTTTCAGGTTGGACCGGTGCCACCATGGACTATAAGGACCAC
GACGGAGACTACAAGGATCATGATATTGATTACAAAGACGATGACGATAAGATGGCCCCAAAGAAGAAGC
GGAAGGTCGGTATCCACGGAGTCCCAGCAGCCGACAAGAAGTACAGCATCGGCCTGGACATCGGCACCAA
CTCTGTGGGCTGGGCCGTGATCACCGACGAGTACAAGGTGCCCAGCAAGAAATTCAAGGTGCTGGGCAAC
ACCGACCGGCACAGCATCAAGAAGAACCTGATCGGAGCCCTGCTGTTCGACAGCGGCGAAACAGCCGAGG
CCACCCGGCTGAAGAGAACCGCCAGAAGAAGATACACCAGACGGAAGAACCGGATCTGCTATCTGCAAGA
GATCTTCAGCAACGAGATGGCCAAGGTGGACGACAGCTTCTTCCACAGACTGGAAGAGTCCTTCCTGGTG
GAAGAGGATAAGAAGCACGAGCGGCACCCCATCTTCGGCAACATCGTGGACGAGGTGGCCTACCACGAGA
AGTACCCCACCATCTACCACCTGAGAAAGAAACTGGTGGACAGCACCGACAAGGCCGACCTGCGGCTGAT
CTATCTGGCCCTGGCCCACATGATCAAGTTCCGGGGCCACTTCCTGATCGAGGGCGACCTGAACCCCGAC
AACAGCGACGTGGACAAGCTGTTCATCCAGCTGGTGCAGACCTACAACCAGCTGTTCGAGGAAAACCCCA
TCAACGCCAGCGGCGTGGACGCCAAGGCCATCCTGTCTGCCAGACTGAGCAAGAGCAGACGGCTGGAAAA
TCTGATCGCCCAGCTGCCCGGCGAGAAGAAGAATGGCCTGTTCGGAAACCTGATTGCCCTGAGCCTGGGC
CTGACCCCCAACTTCAAGAGCAACTTCGACCTGGCCGAGGATGCCAAACTGCAGCTGAGCAAGGACACCT
ACGACGACGACCTGGACAACCTGCTGGCCCAGATCGGCGACCAGTACGCCGACCTGTTTCTGGCCGCCAA
GAACCTGTCCGACGCCATCCTGCTGAGCGACATCCTGAGAGTGAACACCGAGATCACCAAGGCCCCCCTG
AGCGCCTCTATGATCAAGAGATACGACGAGCACCACCAGGACCTGACCCTGCTGAAAGCTCTCGTGCGGC
AGCAGCTGCCTGAGAAGTACAAAGAGATTTTCTTCGACCAGAGCAAGAACGGCTACGCCGGCTACATTGA
CGGCGGAGCCAGCCAGGAAGAGTTCTACAAGTTCATCAAGCCCATCCTGGAAAAGATGGACGGCACCGAG
GAACTGCTCGTGAAGCTGAACAGAGAGGACCTGCTGCGGAAGCAGCGGACCTTCGACAACGGCAGCATCC
CCCACCAGATCCACCTGGGAGAGCTGCACGCCATTCTGCGGCGGCAGGAAGATTTTTACCCATTCCTGAA
GGACAACCGGGAAAAGATCGAGAAGATCCTGACCTTCCGCATCCCCTACTACGTGGGCCCTCTGGCCAGG
GGAAACAGCAGATTCGCCTGGATGACCAGAAAGAGCGAGGAAACCATCACCCCCTGGAACTTCGAGGAAG
TGGTGGACAAGGGCGCTTCCGCCCAGAGCTTCATCGAGCGGATGACCAACTTCGATAAGAACCTGCCCAA
CGAGAAGGTGCTGCCCAAGCACAGCCTGCTGTACGAGTACTTCACCGTGTATAACGAGCTGACCAAAGTG
AAATACGTGACCGAGGGAATGAGAAAGCCCGCCTTCCTGAGCGGCGAGCAGAAAAAGGCCATCGTGGACC
TGCTGTTCAAGACCAACCGGAAAGTGACCGTGAAGCAGCTGAAAGAGGACTACTTCAAGAAAATCGAGTG
CTTCGACTCCGTGGAAATCTCCGGCGTGGAAGATCGGTTCAACGCCTCCCTGGGCACATACCACGATCTG
CTGAAAATTATCAAGGACAAGGACTTCCTGGACAATGAGGAAAACGAGGACATTCTGGAAGATATCGTGC
TGACCCTGACACTGTTTGAGGACAGAGAGATGATCGAGGAACGGCTGAAAACCTATGCCCACCTGTTCGA
CGACAAAGTGATGAAGCAGCTGAAGCGGCGGAGATACACCGGCTGGGGCAGGCTGAGCCGGAAGCTGATC
AACGGCATCCGGGACAAGCAGTCCGGCAAGACAATCCTGGATTTCCTGAAGTCCGACGGCTTCGCCAACA
GAAACTTCATGCAGCTGATCCACGACGACAGCCTGACCTTTAAAGAGGACATCCAGAAAGCCCAGGTGTC
CGGCCAGGGCGATAGCCTGCACGAGCACATTGCCAATCTGGCCGGCAGCCCCGCCATTAAGAAGGGCATC
CTGCAGACAGTGAAGGTGGTGGACGAGCTCGTGAAAGTGATGGGCCGGCACAAGCCCGAGAACATCGTGA
TCGAAATGGCCAGAGAGAACCAGACCACCCAGAAGGGACAGAAGAACAGCCGCGAGAGAATGAAGCGGAT
CGAAGAGGGCATCAAAGAGCTGGGCAGCCAGATCCTGAAAGAACACCCCGTGGAAAACACCCAGCTGCAG
AACGAGAAGCTGTACCTGTACTACCTGCAGAATGGGCGGGATATGTACGTGGACCAGGAACTGGACATCA
ACCGGCTGTCCGACTACGATGTGGACCATATCGTGCCTCAGAGCTTTCTGAAGGACGACTCCATCGACAA
CAAGGTGCTGACCAGAAGCGACAAGAACCGGGGCAAGAGCGACAACGTGCCCTCCGAAGAGGTCGTGAAG
AAGATGAAGAACTACTGGCGGCAGCTGCTGAACGCCAAGCTGATTACCCAGAGAAAGTTCGACAATCTGA
CCAAGGCCGAGAGAGGCGGCCTGAGCGAACTGGATAAGGCCGGCTTCATCAAGAGACAGCTGGTGGAAAC
CCGGCAGATCACAAAGCACGTGGCACAGATCCTGGACTCCCGGATGAACACTAAGTACGACGAGAATGAC
AAGCTGATCCGGGAAGTGAAAGTGATCACCCTGAAGTCCAAGCTGGTGTCCGATTTCCGGAAGGATTTCC
AGTTTTACAAAGTGCGCGAGATCAACAACTACCACCACGCCCACGACGCCTACCTGAACGCCGTCGTGGG
AACCGCCCTGATCAAAAAGTACCCTAAGCTGGAAAGCGAGTTCGTGTACGGCGACTACAAGGTGTACGAC
GTGCGGAAGATGATCGCCAAGAGCGAGCAGGAAATCGGCAAGGCTACCGCCAAGTACTTCTTCTACAGCA
ACATCATGAACTTTTTCAAGACCGAGATTACCCTGGCCAACGGCGAGATCCGGAAGCGGCCTCTGATCGA
GACAAACGGCGAAACCGGGGAGATCGTGTGGGATAAGGGCCGGGATTTTGCCACCGTGCGGAAAGTGCTG
AGCATGCCCCAAGTGAATATCGTGAAAAAGACCGAGGTGCAGACAGGCGGCTTCAGCAAAGAGTCTATCC
TGCCCAAGAGGAACAGCGATAAGCTGATCGCCAGAAAGAAGGACTGGGACCCTAAGAAGTACGGCGGCTT
CGACAGCCCCACCGTGGCCTATTCTGTGCTGGTGGTGGCCAAAGTGGAAAAGGGCAAGTCCAAGAAACTG
AAGAGTGTGAAAGAGCTGCTGGGGATCACCATCATGGAAAGAAGCAGCTTCGAGAAGAATCCCATCGACT
TTCTGGAAGCCAAGGGCTACAAAGAAGTGAAAAAGGACCTGATCATCAAGCTGCCTAAGTACTCCCTGTT
CGAGCTGGAAAACGGCCGGAAGAGAATGCTGGCCTCTGCCGGCGAACTGCAGAAGGGAAACGAACTGGCC
CTGCCCTCCAAATATGTGAACTTCCTGTACCTGGCCAGCCACTATGAGAAGCTGAAGGGCTCCCCCGAGG
ATAATGAGCAGAAACAGCTGTTTGTGGAACAGCACAAGCACTACCTGGACGAGATCATCGAGCAGATCAG
CGAGTTCTCCAAGAGAGTGATCCTGGCCGACGCTAATCTGGACAAAGTGCTGTCCGCCTACAACAAGCAC
CGGGATAAGCCCATCAGAGAGCAGGCCGAGAATATCATCCACCTGTTTACCCTGACCAATCTGGGAGCCC
CTGCCGCCTTCAAGTACTTTGACACCACCATCGACCGGAAGAGGTACACCAGCACCAAAGAGGTGCTGGA
CGCCACCCTGATCCACCAGAGCATCACCGGCCTGTACGAGACACGGATCGACCTGTCTCAGCTGGGAGGC
GACAAAAGGCCGGCGGCCACGAAAAAGGCCGGCCAGGCAAAAAAGAAAAAGGAATTCGGCAGTGGAGAGG
GCAGAGGAAGTCTGCTAACATGCGGTGACGTCGAGGAGAATCCTGGCCCAGTGAGCAAGGGCGAGGAGCT
GTTCACCGGGGTGGTGCCCATCCTGGTCGAGCTGGACGGCGACGTAAACGGCCACAAGTTCAGCGTGTCC
GGCGAGGGCGAGGGCGATGCCACCTACGGCAAGCTGACCCTGAAGTTCATCTGCACCACCGGCAAGCTGC
CCGTGCCCTGGCCCACCCTCGTGACCACCCTGACCTACGGCGTGCAGTGCTTCAGCCGCTACCCCGACCA
CATGAAGCAGCACGACTTCTTCAAGTCCGCCATGCCCGAAGGCTACGTCCAGGAGCGCACCATCTTCTTC
AAGGACGACGGCAACTACAAGACCCGCGCCGAGGTGAAGTTCGAGGGCGACACCCTGGTGAACCGCATCG
AGCTGAAGGGCATCGACTTCAAGGAGGACGGCAACATCCTGGGGCACAAGCTGGAGTACAACTACAACAG
CCACAACGTCTATATCATGGCCGACAAGCAGAAGAACGGCATCAAGGTGAACTTCAAGATCCGCCACAAC
ATCGAGGACGGCAGCGTGCAGCTCGCCGACCACTACCAGCAGAACACCCCCATCGGCGACGGCCCCGTGC
TGCTGCCCGACAACCACTACCTGAGCACCCAGTCCGCCCTGAGCAAAGACCCCAACGAGAAGCGCGATCA
CATGGTCCTGCTGGAGTTCGTGACCGCCGCCGGGATCACTCTCGGCATGGACGAGCTGTACAAGGAATTC
TAACTAGAGCTCGCTGATCAGCCTCGACTGTGCCTTCTAGTTGCCAGCCATCTGTTGTTTGCCCCTCCCC
CGTGCCTTCCTTGACCCTGGAAGGTGCCACTCCCACTGTCCTTTCCTAATAAAATGAGGAAATTGCATCG
CATTGTCTGAGTAGGTGTCATTCTATTCTGGGGGGTGGGGTGGGGCAGGACAGCAAGGGGGAGGATTGGG
AAGAGAATAGCAGGCATGCTGGGGAGCGGCCGCAGGAACCCCTAGTGATGGAGTTGGCCACTCCCTCTCT
GCGCGCTCGCTCGCTCACTGAGGCCGGGCGACCAAAGGTCGCCCGACGCCCGGGCTTTGCCCGGGCGGCC
TCAGTGAGCGAGCGAGCGCGCAGCTGCCTGCAGGGGCGCCTGATGCGGTATTTTCTCCTTACGCATCTGT
GCGGTATTTCACACCGCATA
[95 nt withheld, positions 5831-5925]
T
[46 nt withheld, positions 5927-5972]
C
[141 nt withheld, positions 5974-6114]
CCTTTGACGTTGGAGTCCACGTTCTTT
[37 nt withheld, positions 6142-6178]
ACTCTATCTCGGGCTATTCTTTTGATTTATAAGGGATTTTGCCGATTTCGGTCTATTGGTTAAAAAATGA
GCTGATTTAACAAAAATTTAACGCGAATTTTAACAAAATATTAACGTTTACAATTTTATGGTGCACTCTC
AGTACAATCTGCTCTGATGCCGCATAGTTAAGCCAGCCCCGACACCCGCCAACACCCGCTGACGCGCCCT
GACGGGCTTGTCTGCTCCCGGCATCCGCTTACAGACAAGCTGTGACCGTCTCCGGGAGCTGCATGTGTCA
GAGGTTTTCACCGTCATCACCGAAACGCGCGAGACGAAAGGGCCTCGTGATACGCCTATTTTTATAGGTT
AATGTCATGATAATAATGGTTTCTTAGACGTCAGGTGGCACTTTTCGGGGAAATGTGCGCGGAACCCCTA
TTTGTTTATTTTTCTAAATACATTCAAATATGTATCCGCTCATGAGACAATAACCCTGATAAATGCTTCA
ATAATATTGAAAAAGGAAGAGTATGAGTATTCAACATTTCCGTGTCGCCCTTATTCCCTTTTTTGCGGCA
TTTTGCCTTCCTGTTTTTGCTCACCCAGAAACGCTGGTGAAAGTAAAAGATGCTGAAGATCAGTTGGGTG
CACGAGTGGGTTACATCGAACTGGATCTCAACAGCGGTAAGATCCTTGAGAGTTTTCGCCCCGAAGAACG
TTTTCCAATGATGAGCACTTTTAAAGTTCTGCTATGTGGCGCGGTATTATCCCGTATTGACGCCGGGCAA
GAGCAACTCGGTCGCCGCATACACTATTCTCAGAATGACTTGGTTGAGTACTCACCAGTCACAGAAAAGC
ATCTTACGGATGGCATGACAGTAAGAGAATTATGCAGTGCTGCCATAACCATGAGTGATAACACTGCGGC
CAACTTACTTCTGACAACGATCGGAGGACCGAAGGAGCTAACCGCTTTTTTGCACAACATGGGGGATCAT
GTAACTCGCCTTGATCGTTGGGAACCGGAGCTGAATGAAGCCATACCAAACGACGAGCGTGACACCACGA
TGCCTGTAGCAATGGCAACAACGTTGCGCAAACTATTAACTGGCGAACTACTTACTCTAGCTTCCCGGCA
ACAATTAATAGACTGGATGGAGGCGGATAAAGTTGCAGGACCACTTCTGCGCTCGGCCCTTCCGGCTGGC
TGGTTTATTGCTGATAAATCTGGAGCCGGTGAGCGTGGAAGCCGCGGTATCATTGCAGCACTGGGGCCAG
ATGGTAAGCCCTCCCGTATCGTAGTTATCTACACGACGGGGAGTCAGGCAACTATGGATGAACGAAATAG
ACAGATCGCTGAGATAGGTGCCTCACTGATTAAGCATTGGTAACTGTCAGACCAAGTTTACTCATATATA
CTTTAGATTGATTTAAAACTTCATTTTTAATTTAAAAGGATCTAGGTGAAGATCCTTTTTGATAATCTCA
TGACCAAAATCCCTTAACGTGAGTTTTCGTTCCACTGAGCGTCAGACCCCGTAGAAAAGATCAAAGGATC
TTCTTGAGATCCTTTTTTTCTGCGCGTAATCTGCTGCTTGCAAACAAAAAAACCACCGCTACCAGCGGTG
GTTTGTTTGCCGGATCAAGAGCTACCAACTCTTTTTCCGAAGGTAACTGGCTTCAGCAGAGCGCAGATAC
CAAATACTGTTCTTCTAGTGTAGCCGTAGTTAGGCCACCACTTCAAGAACTCTGTAGCACCGCCTACATA
CCTCGCTCTGCTAATCCTGTTACCAGTGGCTGCTGCCAGTGGCGATAAGTCGTGTCTTACCGGGTTGGAC
TCAAGACGATAGTTACCGGATAAGGCGCAGCGGTCGGGCTGAACGGGGGGTTCGTGCACACAGCCCAGCT
TGGAGCGAACGACCTACACCGAACTGAGATACCTACAGCGTGAGCTATGAGAAAGCGCCACGCTTCCCGA
AGGGAGAAAGGCGGACAGGTATCCGGTAAGCGGCAGGGTCGGAACAGGAGAGCGCACGAGGGAGCTTCCA
GGGGGAAACGCCTGGTATCTTTATAGTCCTGTCGGGTTTCGCCACCTCTGACTTGAGCGTCGATTTTTGT
GATGCTCGTCAGGGGGGCGGAGCCTATGGAAAAACGCCAGCAACGCGGCCTTTTTACGGTTCCTGGCCTT
TTGCTGGCCTTTTGCTCACATGTGAGGGCCTATTTCCCATGATTCCTTCATATTTGCATATACGATACAA
GGCTGTTAGAGAGATAATTGGAATTAATTTGACTGTAAACACAAAGATATTAGTACAAAATACGTGACGT
AGAAAGTAATAATTTCTTGGGTAGTTTGCAGTTTTAAAATTATGTTTTAAAATGGACTATCATATGCTTA
CCGTAACTTGAAAGTATTTCGATTTCTTGGCTTTATATATCTTGTGGAAAGGACGAAACACCGAATAATC
ATGGGCCAGACTGTTTTAGAGCTAGAAATAGCAAGTTAAAATAAGGCTAGTCCGTTATCAACTTGAAAAA
GTGGCACCGAGTCGGTGCTTTTTTGTTTTAGAGCTAGAAATAGCAAGTTAAAATAAGGCTAGTCCGTTTT
TAGCGCGTGCGCCAATTCTGCAGACAAATGGCTCTAGAGGTACCCGTTACATAACTTACGGTAAATGGCC
CGCCTGGCTGACCGCCCAACGACCCCCGCCCATTGACGTCAATAGTAACGCCAATAGGGACTTTCCATTG
ACGTCAATGGGTGGAGTATTTACGGTAAACTGCCCACTTGGCAGTACATCAAGTGTATCATATGCCAAGT
ACGCCCCCTATTGACGTCAATGACGGTAAATGGCCCGCCTGGCATTGTGCCCAGTACATGACCTTATGGG
ACTTTCCTACTTGGCAGTACATCTACGTATTAGTCATCGCTATTACCATGGTCGAGGTGAGCCCCACGTT
CTGCTTCACTCTCCCCATCTCCCCCCCCTCCCCACCCCCAATTTTGTATTTATTTATTTTTTAATTATTT
TGTGCAGCGATGGGGGCGGGGGGGGGGG
Features (pLannotate 1.2.2; 20 found; start..end, strand, type, name):
      1..87      +  promoter       chicken β-actin promoter (fragment): contains a 21-bp deletion relative to the standard chicken β-actin promoter
     88..315     +  intron         hybrid intron: hybrid between chicken β-actin (CBA) and minute virus of mice (MMV) introns (Gray et al., 2011)
    453..2054    +  CDS            Cas9(N): N-terminal portion of Streptococcus pyogenes Cas9 (Zetsche et al., 2015)
   2055..4553    +  CDS            Cas9(C): C-terminal portion of Streptococcus pyogenes Cas9 (Zetsche et al., 2015)
   4554..4601    +  CDS            nucleoplasmin NLS: bipartite nuclear localization signal from nucleoplasmin
   4671..5384    +  CDS            EGFP: EGFP is a basic (constitutively fluorescent) green fluorescent protein published in 1996, derived from Aequorea victoria. It is reported to be a rapidly-maturing weak dimer with moderate acid sensitivity.
   5418..5529    +  polyA_signal   bGH poly(A) signal: bovine growth hormone polyadenylation signal
   5634..5774    +  repeat_region  AAV2 ITR: inverted terminal repeat of adeno-associated virus serotype 2 inverted
   5779..5830    -  misc_feature   bom (fragment): basis of mobility region from pBR322
   5849..6304    +  rep_origin     f1 ori (sequence partly withheld): f1 bacteriophage origin of replication; arrow indicates direction of (+) strand synthesis
   6305..6354    -  misc_feature   bom (fragment): basis of mobility region from pBR322
   6456..6491    -  CDS            rop (fragment): Rop protein, which maintains plasmids at low copy number; rop
   6586..6690    +  promoter       AmpR promoter: bla
   6691..7551    +  CDS            AmpR: β-lactamase; bla; confers resistance to ampicillin, carbenicillin, and related antibiotics
   7722..8310    +  rep_origin     ori: high-copy-number ColE1/pMB1/pBR322/pUC origin of replication
   8372..8612    +  promoter       U6 promoter: RNA polymerase III promoter for human U6 snRNA
   8641..8716    +  misc_RNA       gRNA scaffold: guide RNA scaffold for the Streptococcus pyogenes CRISPR/Cas9 system
   8723..8766    +  misc_RNA       gRNA scaffold (fragment): guide RNA scaffold for the Streptococcus pyogenes CRISPR/Cas9 system
   8813..9098    +  enhancer       CMV enhancer: human cytomegalovirus immediate early enhancer; contains an 18-bp deletion relative to the standard CMV enhancer
   9100..9216    +  promoter       chicken β-actin promoter (fragment): contains a 21-bp deletion relative to the standard chicken β-actin promoter
