[The description below was written by a language model from this plasmid's Addgene catalogue record and pLannotate feature annotations shown in this document.]
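Description:
EZH2-Promoter-gRNA is an all-in-one mammalian CRISPR/Cas9 expression plasmid built on the pSpCas9(BB)-2A-GFP (PX458) backbone. It carries a 20-bp guide sequence directed at the mouse Ezh2 promoter region. The spacer was inserted through the backbone's BbsI sites, which were destroyed during cloning, so it sits between the human U6 RNA polymerase III promoter and the Streptococcus pyogenes gRNA scaffold. The annotated gap between those two features is consistent with this placement. In bacteria the plasmid replicates from a high-copy ColE1/pUC-type origin and is selected with ampicillin through the bla gene. An f1 phage origin and a single AAV2 ITR element are also annotated in the backbone. The catalogue lists a total size of about 9.3 kb, while the sequenced record is 9,216 nt.

The second expression unit uses a hybrid CBh-type promoter, made up of the CMV enhancer, a chicken β-actin promoter (split across the numbering origin of the circular record) and a hybrid CBA/MVM intron. This promoter drives S. pyogenes Cas9, which the annotation tool reports as contiguous N- and C-terminal portions that together form the full-length coding sequence. Cas9 is followed by a nucleoplasmin nuclear localization signal and then EGFP, and the unit ends with a bGH polyadenylation signal. The backbone name indicates that a 2A peptide links Cas9 to EGFP, although it is not annotated in the table. EGFP would therefore be made as a separate protein that marks transfected cells and allows them to be sorted.

The stated purpose is to cut near the endogenous Ezh2 locus in mouse cells to generate an endogenously tagged tetR-EZH2 allele. This would presumably require a separate homology donor template, which the record does not describe.
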