Addgene plasmid #131329: EZH2-Promoter-gRNA
Purpose: gRNA to generate endogenously tagged -tetR-EZH2
Depositing lab: Danny Reinberg. Depositing organization: NYU Grossman School of Medicine. Publication: Capturing the Onset of PRC2-Mediated Repressive Domain Formation. Oksuz O, Narendra V, Lee CH, Descostes N, LeRoy G, Raviram R, Blumenberg L, Karch K, Rocha PP, Garcia BA, Skok JA, Reinberg D. Mol Cell. 2018 Jun 21;70(6):1149-1162.e5. doi: 10.1016/j.molcel.2018.05.023. PubMed 29932905.
Backbone
  Vector backbone: pSpCas9(BB)-2A-GFP (PX458)
  Backbone manufacturer: Feng Zhang (Addgene plasmid # 48138)
  Backbone size w/o insert (bp): 9300
  Total vector size (bp): 9320
  Vector type: Mammalian Expression, CRISPR
Growth in bacteria
  Bacterial resistance: Ampicillin, 100 μg/mL
  Growth temperature: 37°C
  Growth strain: DH5alpha
  Copy number: High Copy
Gene/Insert
  Gene/Insert name: EZH2-Promoter-gRNA
  Species: M. musculus (mouse)
  Insert size (bp): 20
  Cloning method: Restriction Enzyme; 5′ cloning site BbsI (destroyed during cloning) (destroyed during cloning); 3′ cloning site BbsI (destroyed during cloning) (destroyed during cloning)
  Sequencing primers: 5′ TTTATGGCGAGGCGGCGG
Terms and licenses: Academic/Nonprofit Terms; Industry Terms: Not Available to Industry
How to cite: EZH2-Promoter-gRNA was a gift from Danny Reinberg (Addgene plasmid # 131329 ; http://n2t.net/addgene:131329 ; RRID:Addgene_131329)
