>Addgene plasmid #131329 | EZH2-Promoter-gRNA | depositor partial sequence | sequence record 252148 | gRNA sequence
AATAATCATGGGCCAGACT
